Addgene plasmid #192606: pCBI-CRY2PHR-VPR
Purpose: Plasmid for constitutive expression of CRY2PHR-VPR.
Depositing lab: Yingxiao Wang. Publication: Engineering light-controllable CAR T cells for cancer immunotherapy. Huang Z, Wu Y, Allen ME, Pan Y, Kyriakakis P, Lu S, Chang YJ, Wang X, Chien S, Wang Y. Sci Adv. 2020 Feb 19;6(8):eaay9209. doi: 10.1126/sciadv.aay9209. eCollection 2020 Feb. PubMed 32128416.
Backbone
  Vector backbone: pCAGGS
  Vector type: Mammalian Expression, Synthetic Biology
Growth in bacteria
  Bacterial resistance: Ampicillin, 100 μg/mL
  Growth temperature: 37°C
  Growth strain: DH5alpha
  Copy number: High Copy
Gene/Insert
  Gene/Insert name: CRY2PHR-VPR
  Species: Synthetic
  Promoter: CAG
  Cloning method: Gibson Cloning
  Sequencing primers: 5′ tgtgaccggcggctctagctaga; 3′ tgtccttccgagtgagagacac
Terms and licenses: Academic/Nonprofit Terms; Industry Terms: Not Available to Industry
How to cite: pCBI-CRY2PHR-VPR was a gift from Yingxiao Wang (Addgene plasmid # 192606 ; http://n2t.net/addgene:192606 ; RRID:Addgene_192606)
