[The description below was written by a language model from this plasmid's Addgene catalogue record and pLannotate feature annotations shown in this document.]
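Description:
pCBI-CRY2PHR-VPR is an 8,010-nt mammalian expression plasmid built on the pCAGGS backbone for constitutive production of a synthetic light-responsive transcriptional activator. It is propagated in E. coli through a high-copy ColE1/pUC-type origin and selected with ampicillin via the β-lactamase gene and its own promoter. The backbone also carries an SV40 origin of replication, which can support episomal replication in cells expressing SV40 large T antigen, an SV40 poly(A) signal, and leftover lac promoter/operator and lacI fragments that have no evident role in the design.

Expression is driven by the CAG promoter, annotated here as the CMV immediate-early enhancer followed by the chimeric chicken β-actin/rabbit β-globin intron, and terminated by the rabbit β-globin polyadenylation signal. The open reading frame begins with a bipartite nucleoplasmin nuclear localization signal, followed by a fragment of Arabidopsis thaliana cryptochrome 2 corresponding to the photolyase homology region (CRY2PHR). Downstream lies the tripartite VPR activator: VP16-derived minimal activation repeats (only a short match is annotated), the human RELA/p65 activation region, and the Epstein-Barr virus Rta activation domain. A residual attB1 Gateway site sits between CRY2 and VPR, probably carried over from the source of the VPR fragment. The short β-globin coding fragment annotated just upstream of the NLS appears to be part of the promoter's intron/exon junction rather than the fusion.

CRY2PHR binds its partner CIB1 under blue light, so this plasmid supplies the activation half of a light-inducible two-component gene switch. The DNA-binding partner and the reporter or target cassette must come from other constructs. The associated publication concerns light-controllable CAR T cells for cancer immunotherapy.
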