Features (pLannotate 1.2.2; 21 found; start..end, strand, type, name):
      9..388     +  enhancer       CMV enhancer: human cytomegalovirus immediate early enhancer
    666..1706    +  intron         chimeric intron: chimera between introns from chicken β-actin and rabbit β-globin
   1704..1760    +  CDS            HBB (fragment): HBB_LEPEU - Experimental evidence at protein level: Swiss-Prot protein existence level 1. Involved in oxygen transport from the lung to the various peripheral tissues. From Lepus europaeus (European hare).
   1774..1821    +  CDS            nucleoplasmin NLS: bipartite nuclear localization signal from nucleoplasmin
   1825..3315    +  CDS            CRY2 (fragment): CRY2_ARATH - Also known as PHH1 From Arabidopsis thaliana (Mouse-ear cress).
   3388..3412    +  protein_bind   attB1: mutant version of attB; recombination site for the Gateway® BP reaction BP Clonase™
   3562..3578    +  CDS            VP96 (fragment): 6 tandem repeats of the minimal activation domain of herpes simplex virus VP16 (Cheng et al., 2013)
   3643..4422    +  CDS            RELA (fragment): TF65_HUMAN - Also known as NFKB3. Experimental evidence at protein level: Swiss-Prot protein existence level 1. NF-kappa-B is a pleiotropic transcription factor present in almost all cell types and is the endpoint of a series of signal transduction events that are initiated by a vast array of stimuli related to many biological processes such as inflammation, immunity, differentiation, cell growth, tumorigenesis and apoptosis. NF-kappa-B is a homo- or heterodimeric complex formed by the Rel-like domain- containing proteins RELA/p65, RELB, NFKB1/p105, NFKB1/p50, REL and NFKB2/p52. The heterodime
   4441..5010    +  CDS            Rta AD: transcriptional activation domain from the human herpesvirus 4 (Epstein-Barr virus) replication and transcription activator Rta/BRLF1 (Hardwick et al., 1992; Chavez et al., 2015)
   5097..5152    +  polyA_signal   β-globin poly(A) signal: rabbit β-globin polyadenylation signal (Gil and Proudfoot, 1987)
   5537..5553    -  protein_bind   lac operator: The lac repressor binds to the lac operator to inhibit transcription in E. coli. This inhibition can be relieved by adding lactose or isopropyl-β-D-thiogalactopyranoside (IPTG). lac repressor encoded by lacI
   5561..5591    -  promoter       lac promoter: promoter for the E. coli lac operon
   5606..5627    -  protein_bind   CAP binding site: CAP binding activates transcription in the presence of cAMP. E. coli catabolite activator protein
   5640..5679    -  CDS            lacI (fragment): lac repressor; lacI; The lac repressor binds to the lac operator to inhibit transcription in E. coli. This inhibition can be relieved by adding lactose or isopropyl-β-D-thiogalactopyranoside (IPTG).
   5686..5708    +  promoter       SV40 promoter (fragment): SV40 enhancer and early promoter
   5732..5867    +  rep_origin     SV40 ori: SV40 origin of replication
   5887..6021    +  polyA_signal   SV40 poly(A) signal: SV40 polyadenylation signal
   6023..6077    -  CDS            lacI (fragment): lac repressor; lacI; The lac repressor binds to the lac operator to inhibit transcription in E. coli. This inhibition can be relieved by adding lactose or isopropyl-β-D-thiogalactopyranoside (IPTG).
   6260..6848    -  rep_origin     ori: high-copy-number ColE1/pMB1/pBR322/pUC origin of replication
   7019..7879    -  CDS            AmpR: β-lactamase; bla; confers resistance to ampicillin, carbenicillin, and related antibiotics
   7880..7984    -  promoter       AmpR promoter: bla
>Addgene plasmid #192606 | pCBI-CRY2PHR-VPR | addgene full sequence | sequence record 376797 | Addgene NGS Result
GGTCGATCGACATTGATTATTGACTAGTTATTAATAGTAATCAATTACGGGGTCATTAGTTCATAGCCCA
TATATGGAGTTCCGCGTTACATAACTTACGGTAAATGGCCCGCCTGGCTGACCGCCCAACGACCCCCGCC
CATTGACGTCAATAATGACGTATGTTCCCATAGTAACGCCAATAGGGACTTTCCATTGACGTCAATGGGT
GGAGTATTTACGGTAAACTGCCCACTTGGCAGTACATCAAGTGTATCATATGCCAAGTACGCCCCCTATT
GACGTCAATGACGGTAAATGGCCCGCCTGGCATTATGCCCAGTACATGACCTTATGGGACTTTCCTACTT
GGCAGTACATCTACGTATTAGTCATCGCTATTACCATGGTCGAGGTGAGCCCCACGTTCTGCTTCACTCT
CCCCATCTCCCCCCCCTCCCCACCCCCAATTTTGTATTTATTTATTTTTTAATTATTTTGTGCAGCGATG
GGGGCGGGGGGGGGGGGGGGGCGCGCCRGGGGGGGGGGGGGGGGGGGGGGGGGGGGGSGGGGSGRGGCGG
RGAGGTGCGGCGGCAGCCAATCAGAGCGGCGCGCTCCGAAAGTTTCCTTTTATGGCGAGGCGGCGGCGGC
GGCGGCCCTATAAAAAGCGAAGCGCGCGGCGGGCGGGAGTCGCTGCGCGCTGCCTTCGCCCCGTGCCCCG
CTCCGCCGCCGCCTCGCGCCGCCCGCCCCGGCTCTGACTGACCGCGTTACTCCCACAGGTGAGCGGGCGG
GACGGCCCTTCTCCTCCGGGCTGTAATTAGCGCTTGGTTTAATGACGGCTTGTTTCTTTTCTGTGGCTGC
GTGAAAGCCTTGAGGGGCTCCGGGAGGGCCCTTTGTGCGGGGGGAGCGGCTCGGGGGGTGCGTGCGTGTG
TGTGTGCGTGGGGAGCGCCGCGTGCGGCTCCGCGCTGCCCGGCGGCTGTGAGCGCTGCGGGCGCGGCGCG
GGGCTTTGTGCGCTCCGCAGTGTGCGCGAGGGGAGCGCGGCCGGGGGCGGTGCCCCGCGGTGCGGGGGGG
GCTGCGAGGGGAACAAAGGCTGCGTGCGGGGTGTGTGCGTGGGGGGGTGAGCAGGGGGTGTGGGCGCGTC
GGTCGGGCTGCAACCCCCCCTGCACCCCCCTCCCCGAGTTGCTGAGCACGGCCCGGCTTCGGGTGCGGGG
CTCCGTACGGGGCGTGGCGCGGGGCTCGCCGTGCCGGGCGGGGGGTGGCGGCAGGTGGGGGTGCCGGGCG
GGGCGGGGCCGCCTCGGGCCGGGGRGGGCTCGGGGGRGGGGCGCGGCGGCCCCCGGAGCGCCGGCGGCTG
TCGAGGCGCGGCGAGCCGCAGCCATTGCCTTTTATGGTAATCGTGCGAGAGGGCGCAGGGACTTCCTTTG
TCCCAAATCTGYGCKGRKCCSAAATCTGKGNNGCGGMGCCGAAMYCYGGGWGGCGCCGCCGCACCCCCTC
TAGCGGGCGCGGGGCGAAGCGGTGCGGCGCCGGCAGGAAGGAAATGGGCGGGGAGGGCCTTCGTGCGTCG
CCGCGCCGCCGTCCCCTTCTCCCTCTCCAGCCTCGGGGCTGTCCGCGGGGGGACGGCTGCCTTCGGGGGG
GACGGGGCAGGGCGGGGTTCGGCTTCTGGCGTGTGACCGGCGGCTCTAGCTAGAGCCTCTGCTAACCATG
TTCATGCCTTCTTCTTTTTCCTACAGCTCCTGGGCAACGTGCTGGTTATTGTGCTGTCTCATCATTTTGG
CAAAGAATTCTGCTGCCACCATGAAAAGGCCGGCGGCCACGAAAAAGGCCGGCCAGGCAAAAAAGAAAAA
GAAGATGGACAAAAAGACGATTGTGTGGTTTAGACGTGACCTTCGCATTGAGGACAACCCTGCGTTGGCA
GCGGCAGCGCATGAAGGTTCGGTATTCCCTGTCTTTATCTGGTGTCCCGAAGAGGAGGGGCAATTCTATC
CCGGTCGCGCGTCCCGATGGTGGATGAAACAGTCGCTCGCACATCTTAGCCAGTCGTTGAAGGCGCTCGG
CTCTGATCTGACGCTCATCAAAACACACAATACAATTTCTGCCATTCTGGATTGCATTAGGGTGACTGGT
GCCACCAAAGTTGTGTTCAATCACCTTTATGATCCCGTAAGCCTGGTCAGGGATCATACAGTAAAAGAGA
AACTTGTAGAGAGGGGAATCAGCGTCCAATCGTACAATGGGGACTTGTTGTATGAACCGTGGGAAATCTA
TTGTGAGAAAGGCAAACCTTTCACTTCCTTCAATTCGTACTGGAAGAAATGCCTCGACATGTCCATCGAG
TCAGTCATGCTGCCGCCACCTTGGAGACTTATGCCCATTACTGCTGCGGCAGAGGCGATCTGGGCTTGCA
GCATCGAAGAACTTGGTCTGGAAAACGAAGCGGAAAAACCCAGTAACGCGCTCCTGACGCGAGCGTGGTC
GCCAGGCTGGTCGAATGCTGATAAGCTCCTTAATGAGTTTATCGAGAAACAGTTGATCGACTATGCGAAG
AATAGCAAGAAGGTGGTGGGAAATTCCACTTCCCTCCTGTCGCCGTATCTCCACTTTGGGGAGATTAGCG
TGAGGCATGTGTTCCAATGTGCGCGGATGAAGCAAATCATTTGGGCTCGCGACAAAAACTCTGAAGGAGA
GGAGTCTGCCGATTTGTTTTTGAGAGGAATCGGCCTTAGGGAGTATTCACGATACATCTGCTTCAACTTT
CCGTTTACACATGAACAATCCCTCCTCAGCCACCTCCGCTTCTTTCCGTGGGACGCGGACGTGGACAAAT
TCAAGGCCTGGCGGCAGGGGCGCACGGGATACCCGTTGGTGGATGCGGGTATGAGAGAGCTGTGGGCAAC
GGGTTGGATGCACAACCGTATTCGAGTCATCGTTAGTAGCTTTGCCGTTAAGTTCCTCTTGTTGCCCTGG
AAATGGGGGATGAAATACTTTTGGGACACGCTTCTGGATGCGGACTTGGAGTGCGATATTCTTGGGTGGC
AGTACATTTCGGGTTCCATCCCTGACGGGCATGAACTTGACCGATTGGATAACCCTGCACTGCAAGGAGC
AAAGTACGACCCGGAGGGAGAATACATCAGGCAGTGGCTCCCAGAGCTGGCCCGTCTGCCCACCGAGTGG
ATTCACCACCCGTGGGATGCTCCCCTGACCGTCCTTAAAGCCTCAGGGGTCGAATTGGGGACGAATTACG
CGAAACCCATCGTCGATATTGACACCGCACGAGAATTGCTGGCGAAAGCCATCTCAAGAACACGCGAAGC
GCAGATTATGATCGGAGCAGCGCCGGCTAGCCCCAAGAAGAAGAGAAAGGTGGAGGCCAGCTCGCCAGGG
ATCCGTCGACTTGACGCGTTGATATCAACAAGTTTGTACAAAAAAGCAGGCTACAAAGAGGCCAGCGGTT
CCGGACGGGCTGACGCATTGGACGATTTTGATCTGGATATGCTGGGAAGTGACGCCCTCGATGATTTTGA
CCTTGACATGCTTGGTTCGGATGCCCTTGATGACTTTGACCTCGACATGCTCGGCAGTGACGCCCTTGAT
GATTTCGACCTGGACATGCTGATTAACTCTAGAAGTTCCGGATCTCCGAAAAAGAAACGCAAAGTTGGTA
GCCAGTACCTGCCCGACACCGACGACCGGCACCGGATCGAGGAAAAGCGGAAGCGGACCTACGAGACATT
CAAGAGCATCATGAAGAAGTCCCCCTTCAGCGGCCCCACCGACCCTAGACCTCCACCTAGAAGAATCGCC
GTGCCCAGCAGATCCAGCGCCAGCGTGCCAAAACCTGCCCCCCAGCCTTACCCCTTCACCAGCAGCCTGA
GCACCATCAACTACGACGAGTTCCCTACCATGGTGTTCCCCAGCGGCCAGATCTCTCAGGCCTCTGCTCT
GGCTCCAGCCCCTCCTCAGGTGCTGCCTCAGGCTCCTGCTCCTGCACCAGCTCCAGCCATGGTGTCTGCA
CTGGCTCAGGCACCAGCACCCGTGCCTGTGCTGGCTCCTGGACCTCCACAGGCTGTGGCTCCACCAGCCC
CTAAACCTACACAGGCCGGCGAGGGCACACTGTCTGAAGCTCTGCTGCAGCTGCAGTTCGACGACGAGGA
TCTGGGAGCCCTGCTGGGAAACAGCACCGATCCTGCCGTGTTCACCGACCTGGCCAGCGTGGACAACAGC
GAGTTCCAGCAGCTGCTGAACCAGGGCATCCCTGTGGCCCCTCACACCACCGAGCCCATGCTGATGGAAT
ACCCCGAGGCCATCACCCGGCTCGTGACAGGCGCTCAGAGGCCTCCTGATCCAGCTCCTGCCCCTCTGGG
AGCACCAGGCCTGCCTAATGGACTGCTGTCTGGCGACGAGGACTTCAGCTCTATCGCCGATATGGATTTC
TCAGCCTTGCTGGGCTCTGGCAGCGGCAGCCGGGATTCCAGGGAAGGGATGTTTTTGCCGAAGCCTGAGG
CCGGCTCCGCTATTAGTGACGTGTTTGAGGGCCGCGAGGTGTGCCAGCCAAAACGAATCCGGCCATTTCA
TCCTCCAGGAAGTCCATGGGCCAACCGCCCACTCCCCGCCAGCCTCGCACCAACACCAACCGGTCCAGTA
CATGAGCCAGTCGGGTCACTGACCCCGGCACCAGTCCCTCAGCCACTGGATCCAGCGCCCGCAGTGACTC
CCGAGGCCAGTCACCTGTTGGAGGATCCCGATGAAGAGACGAGCCAGGCTGTCAAAGCCCTTCGGGAGAT
GGCCGATACTGTGATTCCCCAGAAGGAAGAGGCTGCAATCTGTGGCCAAATGGACCTTTCCCATCCGCCC
CCAAGGGGCCATCTGGATGAGCTGACAACCACACTTGAGTCCATGACCGAGGATCTGAACCTGGACTCAC
CCCTGACCCCGGAATTGAACGAGATTCTGGATACCTTCCTGAACGACGAGTGCCTCTTGCATGCCATGCA
TATCAGCACAGGACTGTCCATCTTCGACACATCTCTGTTTTAAAGTGCATGAGTCGACGGATCTTTTTCC
CTCTGCCAAAAATTATGGGGACATCATGAAGCCCCTTGAGCATCTGACTTCTGGCTAATAAAGGAAATTT
ATTTTCATTGCAATAGTGTGTTGGAATTTTTTGTGTCTCTCACTCGGAAGGACATATGGGAGGGCAAATC
ATTTAAAACATCAGAATGAGTATTTGGTTTAGAGTTTGGCAACATATGCCCATATGCTGGCTGCCATGAA
CAAAGGTTGGCTATAAAGAGGTCATCAGTATATGAAACAGCCCCCTGCTGTCCATTCCTTATTCCATAGA
AAAGCCTTGACTTGAGGTTAGATTTTTTTTATATTTTGTTTTGTGTTATTTTTTTCTTTAACATCCCTAA
AATTTTCCTTACATGTTTTACTAGCCAGATTTTTCCTCCTCTCCTGACTACTCCCAGTCATAGCTGTCCC
TCTTCTCTTATGGAGATCCCTCGACCTGCAGCCCAAGCTTGGCGTAATCATGGTCATAGCTGTTTCCTGT
GTGAAATTGTTATCCGCTCACAATTCCACACAACATACGAGCCGGAAGCATAAAGTGTAAAGCCTGGGGT
GCCTAATGAGTGAGCTAACTCACATTAATTGCGTTGCGCTCACTGCCCGCTTTCCAGTCGGGAAACCTGT
CGTGCCAGCGGATCCGCATCTCAATTAGTCAGCAACCATAGTCCCGCCCCTAACTCCGCCCATCCCGCCC
CTAACTCCGCCCAGTTCCGCCCATTCTCCGCCCCATGGCTGACTAATTTTTTTTATTTATGCAGAGGCCG
AGGCCGCCTCGGCCTCTGAGCTATTCCAGAAGTAGTGAGGAGGCTTTTTTGGAGGCCTAGGCTTTTGCAA
AAAGCTAACTTGTTTATTGCAGCTTATAATGGTTACAAATAAAGCAATAGCATCACAAATTTCACAAATA
AAGCATTTTTTTCACTGCATTCTAGTTGTGGTTTGTCCAAACTCATCAATGTATCTTATCATGTCTGGAT
CCGCTGCATTAATGAATCGGCCAACGCGCGGGGAGAGGCGGTTTGCGTATTGGGCGCTCTTCCGCTTCCT
CGCTCACTGACTCGCTGCGCTCGGTCGTTCGGCTGCGGCGAGCGGTATCAGCTCACTCAAAGGCGGTAAT
ACGGTTATCCACAGAATCAGGGGATAACGCAGGAAAGAACATGTGAGCAAAAGGCCAGCAAAAGGCCAGG
AACCGTAAAAAGGCCGCGTTGCTGGCGTTTTTCCATAGGCTCCGCCCCCCTGACGAGCATCACAAAAATC
GACGCTCAAGTCAGAGGTGGCGAAACCCGACAGGACTATAAAGATACCAGGCGTTTCCCCCTGGAAGCTC
CCTCGTGCGCTCTCCTGTTCCGACCCTGCCGCTTACCGGATACCTGTCCGCCTTTCTCCCTTCGGGAAGC
GTGGCGCTTTCTCATAGCTCACGCTGTAGGTATCTCAGTTCGGTGTAGGTCGTTCGCTCCAAGCTGGGCT
GTGTGCACGAACCCCCCGTTCAGCCCGACCGCTGCGCCTTATCCGGTAACTATCGTCTTGAGTCCAACCC
GGTAAGACACGACTTATCGCCACTGGCAGCAGCCACTGGTAACAGGATTAGCAGAGCGAGGTATGTAGGC
GGTGCTACAGAGTTCTTGAAGTGGTGGCCTAACTACGGCTACACTAGAAGAACAGTATTTGGTATCTGCG
CTCTGCTGAAGCCAGTTACCTTCGGAAAAAGAGTTGGTAGCTCTTGATCCGGCAAACAAACCACCGCTGG
TAGCGGTGGTTTTTTTGTTTGCAAGCAGCAGATTACGCGCAGAAAAAAAGGATCTCAAGAAGATCCTTTG
ATCTTTTCTACGGGGTCTGACGCTCAGTGGAACGAAAACTCACGTTAAGGGATTTTGGTCATGAGATTAT
CAAAAAGGATCTTCACCTAGATCCTTTTAAATTAAAAATGAAGTTTTAAATCAATCTAAAGTATATATGA
GTAAACTTGGTCTGACAGTTACCAATGCTTAATCAGTGAGGCACCTATCTCAGCGATCTGTCTATTTCGT
TCATCCATAGTTGCCTGACTCCCCGTCGTGTAGATAACTACGATACGGGAGGGCTTACCATCTGGCCCCA
GTGCTGCAATGATACCGCGTGACCCACGCTCACCGGCTCCAGATTTATCAGCAATAAACCAGCCAGCCGG
AAGGGCCGAGCGCAGAAGTGGTCCTGCAACTTTATCCGCCTCCATCCAGTCTATTAATTGTTGCCGGGAA
GCTAGAGTAAGTAGTTCGCCAGTTAATAGTTTGCGCAACGTTGTTGCCATTGCTACAGGCATCGTGGTGT
CACGCTCGTCGTTTGGTATGGCTTCATTCAGCTCCGGTTCCCAACGATCAAGGCGAGTTACATGATCCCC
CATGTTGTGCAAAAAAGCGGTTAGCTCCTTCGGTCCTCCGATCGTTGTCAGAAGTAAGTTGGCCGCAGTG
TTATCACTCATGGTTATGGCAGCACTGCATAATTCTCTTACTGTCATGCCATCCGTAAGATGCTTTTCTG
TGACTGGTGAGTACTCAACCAAGTCATTCTGAGAATAGTGTATGCGGCGACCGAGTTGCTCTTGCCCGGC
GTCAATACGGGATAATACCGCGCCACATAGCAGAACTTTAAAAGTGCTCATCATTGGAAAACGTTCTTCG
GGGCGAAAACTCTCAAGGATCTTACCGCTGTTGAGATCCAGTTCGATGTAACCCACTCGTGCACCCAACT
GATCTTCAGCATCTTTTACTTTCACCAGCGTTTCTGGGTGAGCAAAAACAGGAAGGCAAAATGCCGCAAA
AAAGGGAATAAGGGCGACACGGAAATGTTGAATACTCATACTCTTCCTTTTTCAATATTATTGAAGCATT
TATCAGGGTTATTGTCTCATGAGCGGATACATATTTGAATGTATTTAGAAAAATAAACAAATAGGGGTTC
CGCGCACATTTCCCCGAAAAGTGCCACCTG
